>Addgene plasmid #227123 | pGL4_10xUAS-CMVmin-BC0431-luc2 | addgene full sequence | sequence record 455198 | Addgene NGS Result
GGCCTAACTGGCCGGTACCTGAGCTCGCTAGCCTCGAGGATATCAAACAAGTTTGTACAAAAAAGCAGGC
TCCCTAACTGGCCGGTACCGAGTTTCTAGACGGAGTACTGTCCTCCGAGCGGAGTACTGTCCTCCGACTC
GAGCGGAGTACTGTCCTCCGATCGGAGTACTGTCCTCCGCGAATTCCGGAGTACTGTCCTCCGAAGACGC
TAGTGCCGGTACCGAGTTTCTAGACGGAGTACTGTCCTCCGAGCGGAGTACTGTCCTCCGACTCGAGCGG
AGTACTGTCCTCCGATCGGAGTACTGTCCTCCGCGAATTCCGGAGTACTGTCCTCCGAAGACGCTAGCGG
GGGGCTACAACTTTTCTATACAAAGTTGCGGTACCCGGGTCGAGTAGGCGTGTACGGTGGGAGGCCTATA
TAAGCAGAGCTCGTTTAGTGAACCGTCAGATCGCCTGGAGACGCCATCCACGCTGTTTTGACCTCCATAG
AAGACACCGGGACCGATCCAGCCCAACTTTGTATAATAAAGTTGAGCTAGTTGCTAAGTCTGCCGAGTAG
AATTAACCCTCACTAAAGGGTAGGTGACACTATTCTATACTATCAACATCTTTAGACCGTGTCTTTTCTA
TACTAATCTTACCCTATAGTGAGTCGTATTAGTAGACGCGAGTCAATGCATGTACGACAGCTTTCTTGTA
CAAAGTGGTTCGATATCAAGATCTGGCCTCGGCGGCCAAGCTTGGCAATCCGGTACTGTTGGTAAAGCCA
CCATGGAAGATGCCAAAAACATTAAGAAGGGCCCAGCGCCATTCTACCCACTCGAAGACGGGACCGCCGG
CGAGCAGCTGCACAAAGCCATGAAGCGCTACGCCCTGGTGCCCGGCACCATCGCCTTTACCGACGCACAT
ATCGAGGTGGACATTACCTACGCCGAGTACTTCGAGATGAGCGTTCGGCTGGCAGAAGCTATGAAGCGCT
ATGGGCTGAATACAAACCATCGGATCGTGGTGTGCAGCGAGAATAGCTTGCAGTTCTTCATGCCCGTGTT
GGGTGCCCTGTTCATCGGTGTGGCTGTGGCCCCAGCTAACGACATCTACAACGAGCGCGAGCTGCTGAAC
AGCATGGGCATCAGCCAGCCCACCGTCGTATTCGTGAGCAAGAAAGGGCTGCAAAAGATCCTCAACGTGC
AAAAGAAGCTACCGATCATACAAAAGATCATCATCATGGATAGCAAGACCGACTACCAGGGCTTCCAAAG
CATGTACACCTTCGTGACTTCCCATTTGCCACCCGGCTTCAACGAGTACGACTTCGTGCCCGAGAGCTTC
GACCGGGACAAAACCATCGCCCTGATCATGAACAGTAGTGGCAGTACCGGATTGCCCAAGGGCGTAGCCC
TACCGCACCGCACCGCTTGTGTCCGATTCAGTCATGCCCGCGACCCCATCTTCGGCAACCAGATCATCCC
CGACACCGCTATCCTCAGCGTGGTGCCATTTCACCACGGCTTCGGCATGTTCACCACGCTGGGCTACTTG
ATCTGCGGCTTTCGGGTCGTGCTCATGTACCGCTTCGAGGAGGAGCTATTCTTGCGCAGCTTGCAAGACT
ATAAGATTCAATCTGCCCTGCTGGTGCCCACACTATTTAGCTTCTTCGCTAAGAGCACTCTCATCGACAA
GTACGACCTAAGCAACTTGCACGAGATCGCCAGCGGCGGGGCGCCGCTCAGCAAGGAGGTAGGTGAGGCC
GTGGCCAAACGCTTCCACCTACCAGGCATCCGCCAGGGCTACGGCCTGACAGAAACAACCAGCGCCATTC
TGATCACCCCCGAAGGGGACGACAAGCCTGGCGCAGTAGGCAAGGTGGTGCCCTTCTTCGAGGCTAAGGT
GGTGGACTTGGACACCGGTAAGACACTGGGTGTGAACCAGCGCGGCGAGCTGTGCGTCCGTGGCCCCATG
ATCATGAGCGGCTACGTTAACAACCCCGAGGCTACAAACGCTCTCATCGACAAGGACGGCTGGCTGCACA
GCGGCGACATCGCCTACTGGGACGAGGACGAGCACTTCTTCATCGTGGACCGGCTGAAGAGCCTGATCAA
ATACAAGGGCTACCAGGTAGCCCCAGCCGAACTGGAGAGCATCCTGCTGCAACACCCCAACATCTTCGAC
GCCGGGGTCGCCGGCCTGCCCGACGACGATGCCGGCGAGCTGCCCGCCGCAGTCGTCGTGCTGGAACACG
GTAAAACCATGACCGAGAAGGAGATCGTGGACTATGTGGCCAGCCAGGTTACAACCGCCAAGAAGCTGCG
CGGTGGTGTTGTGTTCGTGGACGAGGTGCCTAAAGGACTGACCGGCAAGTTGGACGCCCGCAAGATCCGC
GAGATTCTCATTAAGGCCAAGAAGGGCGGCAAGATCGCCGTGTAATCTGCTTGCAAGAACTGGTTCAGTA
GCTTAAGCCACTTTGTGATCCACCTTAACAGCCACGGCTTCCCTCCCGAGGTGGAGGAGCAGGCCGCCGG
CACCCTGCCCATGAGCTGCGCCCAGGAGAGCGGCATGGATAGACACCCTGCTGCTTGCGCCAGCGCCAGG
ATCAACGTCTAACTGCAGTCTAGAGTCGGGGCGGCCGGCCGCTTCGAGCAGACATGATAAGATACATTGA
TGAGTTTGGACAAACCACAACTAGAATGCAGTGAAAAAAATGCTTTATTTGTGAAATTTGTGATGCTATT
GCTTTATTTGTAACCATTATAAGCTGCAATAAACAAGTTAACAACAACAATTGCATTCATTTTATGTTTC
AGGTTCAGGGGGAGGTGTGGGAGGTTTTTTAAAGCAAGTAAAACCTCTACAAATGTGGTAAAATCGATAA
GGATCCGTTTGCGTATTGGGCGCTCTTCCGCTGATCTGCGCAGCACCATGGCCTGAAATAACCTCTGAAA
GAGGAACTTGGTTAGCTACCTTCTGAGGCGGAAAGAACCAGCTGTGGAATGTGTGTCAGTTAGGGTGTGG
AAAGTCCCCAGGCTCCCCAGCAGGCAGAAGTATGCAAAGCATGCATCTCAATTAGTCAGCAACCAGGTGT
GGAAAGTCCCCAGGCTCCCCAGCAGGCAGAAGTATGCAAAGCATGCATCTCAATTAGTCAGCAACCATAG
TCCCGCCCCTAACTCCGCCCATCCCGCCCCTAACTCCGCCCAGTTCCGCCCATTCTCCGCCCCATGGCTG
ACTAATTTTTTTTATTTATGCAGAGGCCGAGGCCGCCTCTGCCTCTGAGCTATTCCAGAAGTAGTGAGGA
GGCTTTTTTGGAGGCCTAGGCTTTTGCAAAAAGCTCGATTCTTCTGACACTAGCGCCACCATGAAGAAGC
CCGAACTCACCGCTACCAGCGTTGAAAAATTTCTCATCGAGAAGTTCGACAGTGTGAGCGACCTGATGCA
GTTGTCGGAGGGCGAAGAGAGCCGAGCCTTCAGCTTCGATGTCGGCGGACGCGGCTATGTACTGCGGGTG
AATAGCTGCGCTGATGGCTTCTACAAAGACCGCTACGTGTACCGCCACTTCGCCAGCGCTGCACTACCCA
TCCCCGAAGTGTTGGACATCGGCGAGTTCAGCGAGAGCCTGACATACTGCATCAGTAGACGCGCCCAAGG
CGTTACTCTCCAAGACCTCCCCGAAACAGAGCTGCCTGCTGTGTTACAGCCTGTCGCCGAAGCTATGGAT
GCTATTGCCGCCGCCGACCTCAGTCAAACCAGCGGCTTCGGCCCATTCGGGCCCCAAGGCATCGGCCAGT
ACACAACCTGGCGGGATTTCATTTGCGCCATTGCTGATCCCCATGTCTACCACTGGCAGACCGTGATGGA
CGACACCGTGTCCGCCAGCGTAGCTCAAGCCCTGGACGAACTGATGCTGTGGGCCGAAGACTGTCCCGAG
GTGCGCCACCTCGTCCATGCCGACTTCGGCAGCAACAACGTCCTGACCGACAACGGCCGCATCACCGCCG
TAATCGACTGGTCCGAAGCTATGTTCGGGGACAGTCAGTACGAGGTGGCCAACATCTTCTTCTGGCGGCC
CTGGCTGGCTTGCATGGAGCAGCAGACTCGCTACTTCGAGCGCCGGCATCCCGAGCTGGCCGGCAGCCCT
CGTCTGCGAGCCTACATGCTGCGCATCGGCCTGGATCAGCTCTACCAGAGCCTCGTGGACGGCAACTTCG
ACGATGCTGCCTGGGCTCAAGGCCGCTGCGATGCCATCGTCCGCAGCGGGGCCGGCACCGTCGGTCGCAC
ACAAATCGCTCGCCGGAGCGCAGCCGTATGGACCGACGGCTGCGTCGAGGTGCTGGCCGACAGCGGCAAC
CGCCGGCCCAGTACACGACCGCGCGCTAAGGAGGTAGGTCGAGTTTAAACTCTAGAACCGGTCATGGCCG
CAATAAAATATCTTTATTTTCATTACATCTGTGTGTTGGTTTTTTGTGTGTTCGAACTAGATGCTGTCGA
CCGATGCCCTTGAGAGCCTTCAACCCAGTCAGCTCCTTCCGGTGGGCGCGGGGCATGACTATCGTCGCCG
CACTTATGACTGTCTTCTTTATCATGCAACTCGTAGGACAGGTGCCGGCAGCGCTCTTCCGCTTCCTCGC
TCACTGACTCGCTGCGCTCGGTCGTTCGGCTGCGGCGAGCGGTATCAGCTCACTCAAAGGCGGTAATACG
GTTATCCACAGAATCAGGGGATAACGCAGGAAAGAACATGTGAGCAAAAGGCCAGCAAAAGGCCAGGAAC
CGTAAAAAGGCCGCGTTGCTGGCGTTTTTCCATAGGCTCCGCCCCCCTGACGAGCATCACAAAAATCGAC
GCTCAAGTCAGAGGTGGCGAAACCCGACAGGACTATAAAGATACCAGGCGTTTCCCCCTGGAAGCTCCCT
CGTGCGCTCTCCTGTTCCGACCCTGCCGCTTACCGGATACCTGTCCGCCTTTCTCCCTTCGGGAAGCGTG
GCGCTTTCTCATAGCTCACGCTGTAGGTATCTCAGTTCGGTGTAGGTCGTTCGCTCCAAGCTGGGCTGTG
TGCACGAACCCCCCGTTCAGCCCGACCGCTGCGCCTTATCCGGTAACTATCGTCTTGAGTCCAACCCGGT
AAGACACGACTTATCGCCACTGGCAGCAGCCACTGGTAACAGGATTAGCAGAGCGAGGTATGTAGGCGGT
GCTACAGAGTTCTTGAAGTGGTGGCCTAACTACGGCTACACTAGAAGAACAGTATTTGGTATCTGCGCTC
TGCTGAAGCCAGTTACCTTCGGAAAAAGAGTTGGTAGCTCTTGATCCGGCAAACAAACCACCGCTGGTAG
CGGTGGTTTTTTTGTTTGCAAGCAGCAGATTACGCGCAGAAAAAAAGGATCTCAAGAAGATCCTTTGATC
TTTTCTACGGGGTCTGACGCTCAGTGGAACGAAAACTCACGTTAAGGGATTTTGGTCATGAGATTATCAA
AAAGGATCTTCACCTAGATCCTTTTAAATTAAAAATGAAGTTTTAAATCAATCTAAAGTATATATGAGTA
AACTTGGTCTGACAGCGGCCGCAAATGCTAAACCACTGCAGTGGTTACCAGTGCTTGATCAGTGAGGCAC
CGATCTCAGCGATCTGCCTATTTCGTTCGTCCATAGTGGCCTGACTCCCCGTCGTGTAGATCACTACGAT
TCGTGAGGGCTTACCATCAGGCCCCAGCGCAGCAATGATGCCGCGAGAGCCGCGTTCACCGGCCCCCGAT
TTGTCAGCAATGAACCAGCCAGCAGGGAGGGCCGAGCGAAGAAGTGGTCCTGCTACTTTGTCCGCCTCCA
TCCAGTCTATGAGCTGCTGTCGTGATGCTAGAGTAAGAAGTTCGCCAGTGAGTAGTTTCCGAAGAGTTGT
GGCCATTGCTACTGGCATCGTGGTATCACGCTCGTCGTTCGGTATGGCTTCGTTCAACTCTGGTTCCCAG
CGGTCAAGCCGGGTCACATGATCACCCATATTATGAAGAAATGCAGTCAGCTCCTTAGGGCCTCCGATCG
TTGTCAGAAGTAAGTTGGCCGCGGTGTTGTCGCTCATGGTAATGGCAGCACTACACAATTCTCTTACCGT
CATGCCATCCGTAAGATGCTTTTCCGTGACCGGCGAGTACTCAACCAAGTCGTTTTGTGAGTAGTGTATA
CGGCGACCAAGCTGCTCTTGCCCGGCGTCTATACGGGACAACACCGCGCCACATAGCAGTACTTTGAAAG
TGCTCATCATCGGGAATCGTTCTTCGGGGCGGAAAGACTCAAGGATCTTGCCGCTATTGAGATCCAGTTC
GATATAGCCCACTCTTGCACCCAGTTGATCTTCAGCATCTTTTACTTTCACCAGCGTTTCGGGGTGTGCA
AAAACAGGCAAGCAAAATGCCGCAAAGAAGGGAATGAGTGCGACACGAAAATGTTGGATGCTCATACTCG
TCCTTTTTCAATATTATTGAAGCATTTATCAGGGTTACTAGTACGTCTCTCAAGGATAAGTAAGTAATAT
TAAGGTACGGGAGGTATTGGACAGGCCGCAATAAAATATCTTTATTTTCATTACATCTGTGTGTTGGTTT
TTTGTGTGAATCGATAGTACTAACATACGCTCTCCATCAAAACAAAACGAAACAAAACAAACTAGCAAAA
TAGGCTGTCCCCAGTGCAAGTGCAGGTGCCAGAACATTTCTCT
Features (pLannotate 1.2.2; 25 found; start..end, strand, type, name):
     47..71      +  protein_bind   attB1: mutant version of attB; recombination site for the Gateway® BP reaction BP Clonase™
    101..119     +  protein_bind   5X UAS (fragment): five tandem copies of the "ScaI site" 17-mer CGGAGTACTGTCCTCCG, an upstream activating sequence (UAS) that efficiently binds yeast Gal4 (Webster et al., 1988; Pfeiffer et al., 2010) GAL4
    187..204     +  protein_bind   5X UAS (fragment): five tandem copies of the "ScaI site" 17-mer CGGAGTACTGTCCTCCG, an upstream activating sequence (UAS) that efficiently binds yeast Gal4 (Webster et al., 1988; Pfeiffer et al., 2010) GAL4
    235..253     +  protein_bind   5X UAS (fragment): five tandem copies of the "ScaI site" 17-mer CGGAGTACTGTCCTCCG, an upstream activating sequence (UAS) that efficiently binds yeast Gal4 (Webster et al., 1988; Pfeiffer et al., 2010) GAL4
    321..338     +  protein_bind   5X UAS (fragment): five tandem copies of the "ScaI site" 17-mer CGGAGTACTGTCCTCCG, an upstream activating sequence (UAS) that efficiently binds yeast Gal4 (Webster et al., 1988; Pfeiffer et al., 2010) GAL4
    358..378     -  protein_bind   attB4: mutant version of attB; core recombination site for the Gateway® BP reaction BP Clonase™
    394..431     +  promoter       minimal CMV promoter: human cytomegalovirus (CMV) immediate early promoter
    514..534     +  protein_bind   attB3: mutant version of attB; core recombination site for the Gateway® BP reaction BP Clonase™
    561..579     +  promoter       T3 promoter: promoter for bacteriophage T3 RNA polymerase
    643..661     -  promoter       T7 promoter: promoter for bacteriophage T7 RNA polymerase
    688..708     -  protein_bind   attB2: mutant version of attB; core recombination site for the Gateway® BP reaction BP Clonase™
    773..2425    +  CDS            luciferase: firefly luciferase synthetic luc2 version of the luciferase gene
   2429..2476    +  CDS            hCL1: non-ORF yeast peptide conferring ubiquitin-dependent degradation human codon-optimized
   2483..2599    +  CDS            hPEST: PEST degradation sequence from mouse ornithine decarboxylase human codon-optimized
   2648..2769    -  polyA_signal   SV40 poly(A) signal: SV40 polyadenylation signal
   2795..2926    -  CDS            LT_SV40 (fragment): Experimental evidence at protein level: Swiss-Prot protein existence level 1. Isoform 17kT antigen targets host RBL2 for degradation and promotes cell proliferation. Transactivates host cyclin A promoter through its J domain. From Simian virus 40 (SV40).
   2963..3320    +  promoter       SV40 promoter: SV40 enhancer and early promoter
   3351..4388    +  CDS            HygR: hygromycin B phosphotransferase confers resistance to hygromycin
   4412..4460    +  polyA_signal   poly(A) signal: synthetic polyadenylation signal
   4476..4607    +  CDS            TcR (fragment): tetracycline efflux protein; tet; confers resistance to tetracycline
   4787..5375    -  rep_origin     ori: high-copy-number ColE1/pMB1/pBR322/pUC origin of replication
   5575..6435    -  CDS            AmpR: β-lactamase confers resistance to ampicillin, carbenicillin, and related antibiotics
   6436..6477    -  promoter       AmpR promoter (fragment): bla
   6540..6588    +  polyA_signal   poly(A) signal: synthetic polyadenylation signal
   6602..6693    +  misc_feature   pause site: RNA polymerase II transcriptional pause signal from the human α2 globin gene
