[The description below was written by a language model from this plasmid's Addgene catalogue record and pLannotate feature annotations shown in this document.]
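Description:
pGL4_10xUAS-CMVmin-BC0431-luc2 is a mammalian reporter plasmid built on the pGL4 luciferase backbone and assembled by Gateway cloning, as shown by the attB1, attB4, attB3 and attB2 scars that separate its modules. It is propagated in E. coli at high copy from a ColE1/pUC-type origin under ampicillin selection. It also carries an SV40 enhancer/early promoter-driven hygromycin phosphotransferase cassette with a synthetic poly(A) signal, which would permit selection of stably transfected mammalian cells.

The payload is a synthetic Gal4-responsive sensor. A cluster of ten UAS sites (the annotation software detects them only as fragments of 5X UAS arrays) sits upstream of a minimal CMV promoter, which has little activity until a Gal4 DNA-binding-domain transcription factor binds the UAS elements. Downstream, between the attB3 and attB2 sites, lies a short segment flanked by opposing T3 and T7 promoter sequences. This position fits the barcode BC0431 named in the record, although the barcode itself is not annotated. The segment is followed by firefly luc2 fused to hCL1 and hPEST degradation sequences, which shorten reporter half-life so the signal tracks transcription more closely, and then by an SV40 poly(A) signal. A synthetic poly(A) signal and an RNA polymerase II pause site upstream of the cassette limit read-through transcription from the backbone.

The stated purpose is to act as a UAS sensor for split TEV assays. In this type of assay, an interaction-dependent reconstitution of TEV protease typically releases a tethered Gal4-based transcription factor that then activates the reporter. The transcribed barcode allows many such sensors to be pooled and read out together in multiplexed cell-based profiling, while luciferase offers a conventional luminescence readout.
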