Addgene plasmid #227123: pGL4_10xUAS-CMVmin-BC0431-luc2
Purpose: Barcoded assay, UAS sensor for split TEV assays; barcode BC0431
Depositing lab: Michael Wehr. Depositing organization: Systasy Bioscience GmbH. Publication: Polypharmacological profiling across protein target families and cellular pathways using the multiplexed cell-based assay platform safetyProfiler reveals efficacy, potency and side effects of drugs. Popovic L, Brankatschk B, Palladino G, Rossner MJ, Wehr MC. Biomed Pharmacother. 2024 Nov;180:117523. doi: 10.1016/j.biopha.2024.117523. Epub 2024 Oct 14. PubMed 39405910.
Backbone
  Vector backbone: pGL4
  Vector type: Mammalian Expression
Growth in bacteria
  Bacterial resistance: Ampicillin, 100 μg/mL
  Growth temperature: 37°C
  Growth strain: DH5alpha
  Copy number: High Copy
Gene/Insert
  Gene/Insert name: 10x clustered UAS element linked to CMV minimal promoter driving barcode 0431 and a luciferase reporter gene
  Species: Synthetic
  Cloning method: Gateway Cloning
Terms and licenses: Academic/Nonprofit Terms; Industry Terms: Not Available to Industry
How to cite: pGL4_10xUAS-CMVmin-BC0431-luc2 was a gift from Michael Wehr (Addgene plasmid # 227123 ; http://n2t.net/addgene:227123 ; RRID:Addgene_227123)
